>Addgene plasmid #66806 | pSLIK-IDH2-FLAG | depositor full sequence | sequence record 114383 | pSLIK-IDH2-FLAG sequence 14084 bps
GTCGACGGATCGGGAGATCTCCCGATCCCCTATGGTGCACTCTCAGTACAATCTGCTCTGATGCCGCATA
GTTAAGCCAGTATCTGCTCCCTGCTTGTGTGTTGGAGGTCGCTGAGTAGTGCGCGAGCAAAATTTAAGCT
ACAACAAGGCAAGGCTTGACCGACAATTGCATGAAGAATCTGCTTAGGGTTAGGCGTTTTGCGCTGCTTC
GCGATGTACGGGCCAGATATACGCGTTGACATTGATTATTGACTAGTTATTAATAGTAATCAATTACGGG
GTCATTAGTTCATAGCCCATATATGGAGTTCCGCGTTACATAACTTACGGTAAATGGCCCGCCTGGCTGA
CCGCCCAACGACCCCCGCCCATTGACGTCAATAATGACGTATGTTCCCATAGTAACGCCAATAGGGACTT
TCCATTGACGTCAATGGGTGGAGTATTTACGGTAAACTGCCCACTTGGCAGTACATCAAGTGTATCATAT
GCCAAGTACGCCCCCTATTGACGTCAATGACGGTAAATGGCCCGCCTGGCATTATGCCCAGTACATGACC
TTATGGGACTTTCCTACTTGGCAGTACATCTACGTATTAGTCATCGCTATTACCATGGTGATGCGGTTTT
GGCAGTACATCAATGGGCGTGGATAGCGGTTTGACTCACGGGGATTTCCAAGTCTCCACCCCATTGACGT
CAATGGGAGTTTGTTTTGGCACCAAAATCAACGGGACTTTCCAAAATGTCGTAACAACTCCGCCCCATTG
ACGCAAATGGGCGGTAGGCGTGTACGGTGGGAGGTCTATATAAGCAGCGCGTTTTGCCTGTACTGGGTCT
CTCTGGTTAGACCAGATCTGAGCCTGGGAGCTCTCTGGCTAACTAGGGAACCCACTGCTTAAGCCTCAAT
AAAGCTTGCCTTGAGTGCTTCAAGTAGTGTGTGCCCGTCTGTTGTGTGACTCTGGTAACTAGAGATCCCT
CAGACCCTTTTAGTCAGTGTGGAAAATCTCTAGCAGTGGCGCCCGAACAGGGACTTGAAAGCGAAAGGGA
AACCAGAGGAGCTCTCTCGACGCAGGACTCGGCTTGCTGAAGCGCGCACGGCAAGAGGCGAGGGGCGGCG
ACTGGTGAGTACGCCAAAAATTTTGACTAGCGGAGGCTAGAAGGAGAGAGATGGGTGCGAGAGCGTCAGT
ATTAAGCGGGGGAGAATTAGATCGCGATGGGAAAAAATTCGGTTAAGGCCAGGGGGAAAGAAAAAATATA
AATTAAAACATATAGTATGGGCAAGCAGGGAGCTAGAACGATTCGCAGTTAATCCTGGCCTGTTAGAAAC
ATCAGAAGGCTGTAGACAAATACTGGGACAGCTACAACCATCCCTTCAGACAGGATCAGAAGAACTTAGA
TCATTATATAATACAGTAGCAACCCTCTATTGTGTGCATCAAAGGATAGAGATAAAAGACACCAAGGAAG
CTTTAGACAAGATAGAGGAAGAGCAAAACAAAAGTAAGACCACCGCACAGCAAGCGGCCGCTGATCTTCA
GACCTGGAGGAGGAGATATGAGGGACAATTGGAGAAGTGAATTATATAAATATAAAGTAGTAAAAATTGA
ACCATTAGGAGTAGCACCCACCAAGGCAAAGAGAAGAGTGGTGCAGAGAGAAAAAAGAGCAGTGGGAATA
GGAGCTTTGTTCCTTGGGTTCTTGGGAGCAGCAGGAAGCACTATGGGCGCAGCGTCAATGACGCTGACGG
TACAGGCCAGACAATTATTGTCTGGTATAGTGCAGCAGCAGAACAATTTGCTGAGGGCTATTGAGGCGCA
ACAGCATCTGTTGCAACTCACAGTCTGGGGCATCAAGCAGCTCCAGGCAAGAATCCTGGCTGTGGAAAGA
TACCTAAAGGATCAACAGCTCCTGGGGATTTGGGGTTGCTCTGGAAAACTCATTTGCACCACTGCTGTGC
CTTGGAATGCTAGTTGGAGTAATAAATCTCTGGAACAGATTTGGAATCACACGACCTGGATGGAGTGGGA
CAGAGAAATTAACAATTACACAAGCTTAATACACTCCTTAATTGAAGAATCGCAAAACCAGCAAGAAAAG
AATGAACAAGAATTATTGGAATTAGATAAATGGGCAAGTTTGTGGAATTGGTTTAACATAACAAATTGGC
TGTGGTATATAAAATTATTCATAATGATAGTAGGAGGCTTGGTAGGTTTAAGAATAGTTTTTGCTGTACT
TTCTATAGTGAATAGAGTTAGGCAGGGATATTCACCATTATCGTTTCAGACCCACCTCCCAACCCCGAGG
GGACCCGACAGGCCCGAAGGAATAGAAGAAGAAGGTGGAGAGAGAGACAGAGACAGATCCATTCGATTAG
TGAACGGATCGGCACTGCGTGCGCCAATTCTGCAGACAAATGGCAGTATTCATCCACAATTTTAAAAGAA
AAGGGGGGATTGGGGGGTACAGTGCAGGGGAAAGAATAGTAGACATAATAGCAACAGACATACAAACTAA
AGAATTACAAAAACAAATTACAAAAATTCAAAATTTTCGGGTTTATTACAGGGACAGCAGAGATCCAGTT
TGGTTAATTCTAGACAGTTATCAACAAGTTTGTACAAAAAAGCAGGCTTTAAAGGAACCAATTCAGTCGA
CTGGATCCCGAGTTTACTCCCTATCAGTGATAGAGAACGTATGTCGAGTTTACTCCCTATCAGTGATAGA
GAACGATGTCGAGTTTACTCCCTATCAGTGATAGAGAACGTATGTCGAGTTTACTCCCTATCAGTGATAG
AGAACGTATGTCGAGTTTACTCCCTATCAGTGATAGAGAACGTATGTCGAGTTTATCCCTATCAGTGATA
GAGAACGTATGTCGAGTTTACTCCCTATCAGTGATAGAGAACGTATGTCGAGGTAGGCGTGTACGGTGGG
AGGCCTATATAAGCAGAGCTCGTTTAGTGAACCGTCAGATCGCCACTAGTGCCACCATGGCCGGCTACCT
GCGGGTCGTGCGCTCGCTCTGCAGAGCCTCAGGCTCGCGGCCGGCCTGGGCGCCGGCGGCCCTGACAGCC
CCCACCTCGCAAGAGCAGCCGCGGCGCCACTATGCCGACAAAAGGATCAAGGTGGCGAAGCCCGTGGTGG
AGATGGATGGTGATGAGATGACCCGTATTATCTGGCAGTTCATCAAGGAGAAGCTCATCCTGCCCCACGT
GGACATCCAGCTAAAGTATTTTGACCTCGGGCTCCCAAACCGTGACCAGACTGATGACCAGGTCACCATT
GACTCTGCACTGGCCACCCAGAAGTACAGTGTGGCTGTCAAGTGTGCCACCATCACCCCTGATGAGGCCC
GTGTGGAAGAGTTCAAGCTGAAGAAGATGTGGAAAAGTCCCAATGGAACTATCCGGAACATCCTGGGGGG
GACTGTCTTCCGGGAGCCCATCATCTGCAAAAACATCCCACGCCTAGTCCCTGGCTGGACCAAGCCCATC
ACCATTGGCAGGCACGCCCATGGCGACCAGTACAAGGCCACAGACTTTGTGGCAGACCGGGCCGGCACTT
TCAAAATGGTCTTCACCCCAAAAGATGGCAGTGGTGTCAAGGAGTGGGAAGTGTACAACTTCCCCGCAGG
CGGCGTGGGCATGGGCATGTACAACACCGACGAGTCCATCTCAGGTTTTGCGCACAGCTGCTTCCAGTAT
GCCATCCAGAAGAAATGGCCGCTGTACATGAGCACCAAGAACACCATACTGAAAGCCTACGATGGGCGTT
TCAAGGACATCTTCCAGGAGATCTTTGACAAGCACTATAAGACCGACTTCGACAAGAATAAGATCTGGTA
TGAGCACCGGCTCATTGATGACATGGTGGCTCAGGTCCTCAAGTCTTCGGGTGGCTTTGTGTGGGCCTGC
AAGAACTATGACGGAGATGTGCAGTCAGACATCCTGGCCCAGGGCTTTGGCTCCCTTGGCCTGATGACGT
CCGTCCTGGTCTGCCCTGATGGGAAGACGATTGAGGCTGAGGCCGCTCATGGGACCGTCACCCGCCACTA
TCGGGAGCACCAGAAGGGCCGGCCCACCAGCACCAACCCCATCGCCAGCATCTTTGCCTGGACACGTGGC
CTGGAGCACCGGGGGAAGCTGGATGGGAACCAAGACCTCATCAGGTTTGCCCAGATGCTGGAGAAGGTGT
GCGTGGAGACGGTGGAGAGTGGAGCCATGACCAAGGACCTGGCGGGCTGCATTCACGGCCTCAGCAATGT
GAAGCTGAACGAGCACTTCCTGAACACCACGGACTTCCTCGACACCATCAAGAGCAACCTGGACAGAGCC
CTGGGCAGGCAGTATTCTAGAGGATCCCGGGCTGACTACAAAGACCATGACGGTGATTATAAAGATCATG
ACATCGACTACAAGGATGACGATGACAAGTAGTGACTCGAGATATCTAGACCCAGCTTTCTTGTACAAAG
TGGTTGATAACATCTCGAGCCATAAAGATGGTTAATTAACCCACCCAAGATCTGGCCTCCGCGCCGGGTT
TTGGCGCCTCCCGCGGGCGCCCCCCTCCTCACGGCGAGCGCTGCCACGTCAGACGAAGGGCGCAGCGAGC
GTCCTGATCCTTCCGCCCGGACGCTCAGGACAGCGGCCCGCTGCTCATAAGACTCGGCCTTAGAACCCCA
GTATCAGCAGAAGGACATTTTAGGACGGGACTTGGGTGACTCTAGGGCACTGGTTTTCTTTCCAGAGAGC
GGAACAGGCGAGGAAAAGTAGTCCCTTCTCGGCGATTCTGCGGAGGGATCTCCGTGGGGCGGTGAACGCC
GATGATTATATAAGGACGCGCCGGGTGTGGCACAGCTAGTTCCGTCGCAGCCGGGATTTGGGTCGCGGTT
CTTGTTTGTGGATCGCTGTGATCGTCACTTGGTGAGTAGCGGGCTGCTGGGCTGGCCGGGGCTTTCGTGG
CCGCCGGGCCGCTCGGTGGGACGGAAGCGTGTGGAGAGACCGCCAAGGGCTGTAGTCTGGGTCCGCGAGC
AAGGTTGCCCTGAACTGGGGGTTGGGGGGAGCGCAGCAAAATGGCGGCTGTTCCCGAGTCTTGAATGGAA
GACGCTTGTGAGGCGGGCTGTGAGGTCGTTGAAACAAGGTGGGGGGCATGGTGGGCGGCAAGAACCCAAG
GTCTTGAGGCCTTCGCTAATGCGGGAAAGCTCTTATTCGGGTGAGATGGGCTGGGGCACCATCTGGGGAC
CCTGACGTGAAGTTTGTCACTGACTGGAGAACTCGGTTTGTCGTCTGTTGCGGGGGCGGCAGTTATGGCG
GTGCCGTTGGGCAGTGCACCCGTACCTTTGGGAGCGCGCGCCCTCGTCGTGTCGTGACGTCACCCGTTCT
GTTGGCTTATAATGCAGGGTGGGGCCACCTGCCGGTAGGTGTGCGGTAGGCTTTTCTCCGTCGCAGGACG
CAGGGTTCGGGCCTAGGGTAGGCTCTCCTGAATCGACAGGCGCCGGACCTCTGGTGAGGGGAGGGATAAG
TGAGGCGTCAGTTTCTTTGGTCGGTTTTATGTACCTATCTTCTTAAGTAGCTGAAGCTCCGGTTTTGAAC
TATGCGCTCGGGGTTGGCGAGTGTGTTTTGTGAAGTTTTTTAGGCACCTTTTGAAATGTAATCATTTGGG
TCAATATGTAATTTTCAGTGTTAGACTAGTAAATTGTCCGCTAAATTCTGGCCGTTTTTGGCTTTTTTGT
TAGACGAAGCTTGGTACCGAGCTCGGATCTCCACCCCGTACCGGTCCTGCAGGATTTAAATGGCGCGCCG
CTAGCGCTACCGGACTCAGATCTCGAGCTCAAGCTTCGAATTCTGCAGTCGAATTCACCATGTCTAGACT
GGACAAGAGCAAAGTCATAAACGGAGCTCTGGAATTACTCAATGGTGTCGGTATCGAAGGCCTGACGACA
AGGAAACTCGCTCAAAAGCTGGGAGTTGAGCAGCCTACCCTGTACTGGCACGTGAAGAACAAGCGGGCCC
TGCTCGATGCCCTGCCAATCGAGATGCTGGACAGGCATCATACCCACTTCTGCCCCCTGGAAGGCGAGTC
ATGGCAAGACTTTCTGCGGAACAACGCCAAGTCATACCGCTGTGCTCTCCTCTCACATCGCGACGGGGCT
AAAGTGCATCTCGGCACCCGCCCAACAGAGAAACAGTACGAAACCCTGGAAAATCAGCTCGCGTTCCTGT
GTCAGCAAGGCTTCTCCCTGGAGAACGCACTGTACGCTCTGTCCGCCGTGGGCCACTTTACACTGGGCTG
CGTATTGGAGGAACAGGAGCATCAAGTAGCAAAAGAGGAAAGAGAGACACCTACCACCGATTCTATGCCC
CCACTTCTGAGACAAGCAATTGAGCTGTTCGACCGGCAGGGAGCCGAACCTGCCTTCCTTTTCGGCCTGG
AACTAATCATATGTGGCCTGGAGAAACAGCTAAAGTGCGAAAGCGGCGGGCCGACCGACGCCCTTGACGA
TTTTGACTTAGACATGCTCCCAGCCGATGCCCTTGACGACTTTGACCTTGATATGCTGCCTGCTGACGCT
CTTGACGATTTTGACCTTGACATGCTCCCCGGGTAACTAAGTAAGGATCCGCGGCCGCACTAGAGGAATT
CCGCCCCTCTCCCTCCCCCCCCCCTAACGTTACTGGCCGAAGCCGCTTGGAATAAGGCCGGTGTGTGTTT
GTCTATATGTTATTTTCCACCATATTGCCGTCTTTTGGCAATGTGAGGGCCCGGAAACCTGGCCCTGTCT
TCTTGACGAGCATTCCTAGGGGTCTTTCCCCTCTCGCCAAAGGAATGCAAGGTCTGTTGAATGTCGTGAA
GGAAGCAGTTCCTCTGGAAGCTTCTTGAAGACAAACAACGTCTGTAGCGACCCTTTGCAGGCAGCGGAAC
CCCCCACCTGGCGACAGGTGCCTCTGCGGCCAAAAGCCACGTGTATAAGATACACCTGCAAAGGCGGCAC
AACCCCAGTGCCACGTTGTGAGTTGGATAGTTGTGGAAAGAGTCAAATGGCTCTCCTCAAGCGTAGTCAA
CAAGGGGCTGAAGGATGCCCAGAAGGTACCCCATTGTATGGGAATCTGATCTGGGGCCTCGGTGCACATG
CTTTACATGTGTTTAGTCGAGGTTAAAAAAACGTCTAGGCCCCCCGAACCACGGGGACGTGGTTTTCCTT
TGAAAAACACGATGATAAGCTTACCGGTACGCGTGATAGCTTGCCACAACCCGTACCAAAGATGGATAGA
TCCGGAAAGCCTGAACTCACCGCGACGTCTGTCGAGAAGTTTCTGATCGAAAAGTTCGACAGCGTCTCCG
ACCTGATGCAGCTCTCGGAGGGCGAAGAATCTCGTGCTTTCAGCTTCGATGTAGGAGGGCGTGGATATGT
CCTGCGGGTAAATAGCTGCGCCGATGGTTTCTACAAAGATCGTTATGTTTATCGGCACTTTGCATCGGCC
GCGCTCCCGATTCCGGAAGTGCTTGACATTGGGGAATTCAGCGAGAGCCTGACCTATTGCATCTCCCGCC
GTGCACAGGGTGTCACGTTGCAAGACCTGCCTGAAACCGAACTGCCCGCTGTTCTGCAGCCGGTCGCGGA
GGCCATGGATGCGATCGCTGCGGCCGATCTTAGCCAGACGAGCGGGTTCGGCCCATTCGGACCGCAAGGA
ATCGGTCAATACACTACATGGCGTGATTTCATATGCGCGATTGCTGATCCCCATGTGTATCACTGGCAAA
CTGTGATGGACGACACCGTCAGTGCGTCCGTCGCGCAGGCTCTCGATGAGCTGATGCTTTGGGCCGAGGA
CTGCCCCGAAGTCCGGCACCTCGTGCACGCGGATTTCGGCTCCAACAATGTCCTGACGGACAATGGCCGC
ATAACAGCGGTCATTGACTGGAGCGAGGCGATGTTCGGGGATTCCCAATACGAGGTCGCCAACATCTTCT
TCTGGAGGCCGTGGTTGGCTTGTATGGAGCAGCAGACGCGCTACTTCGAGCGGAGGCATCCGGAGCTTGC
AGGATCGCCGCGGCTCCGGGCGTATATGCTCCGCATTGGTCTTGACCAACTCTATCAGAGCTTGGTTGAC
GGCAATTTCGATGATGCAGCTTGGGCGCAGGGTCGATGCGACGCAATCGTCCGATCCGGAGCCGGGACTG
TCGGGCGTACACAAATCGCCCGCAGAAGCGCGGCCGTCTGGACCGATGGCTGTGTAGAAGTACTCGCCGA
TAGTGGAAACCGACGCCCCAGCACTCGTCCGAGGGCAAAGGAATAGAGTAGATGCCGACCGAACAAGAGC
TGATTTCGAGAACGCCTCAGCCAGCAACTCGCGCGAGCCTAGCAAGGCAAATGCGAGAGAACGGCCTTAC
GCTTGGTGGCACAGTTCTCGTCCACAGTTCGCTAAGCTCGCTCGGCTGGGTCGCGGGAGGGCCGGTCGCA
GTGATTCAGGCCCTTCTGGATTGTGTTGGTCCCCAGGGCACGATTGTCATGCCCACGCACTCGGGTGATC
TGACTGATCCCGCAGATTGGAGATCGCCGCCCGTGCCTGCCGATTGGGTGCAGATCTCTAGATCTGTACA
AGTAAAGCGGCCGCGACTCTAGATCATAATCAGCCATACCACATTTGTAGAGGTTTTACTTGCTTTAAAA
AACCTCCCACACCTCCCCCTGAACCTGAAACATAAAATGAATGCAATTGTTGTTGTTTAGTCCCTCCCAA
TTCGATATCAAGCTTATCGATAATCAACCTCTGGATTACAAAATTTGTGAAAGATTGACTGGTATTCTTA
ACTATGTTGCTCCTTTTACGCTATGTGGATACGCTGCTTTAATGCCTTTGTATCATGCTATTGCTTCCCG
TATGGCTTTCATTTTCTCCTCCTTGTATAAATCCTGGTTGCTGTCTCTTTATGAGGAGTTGTGGCCCGTT
GTCAGGCAACGTGGCGTGGTGTGCACTGTGTTTGCTGACGCAACCCCCACTGGTTGGGGCATTGCCACCA
CCTGTCAGCTCCTTTCCGGGACTTTCGCTTTCCCCCTCCCTATTGCCACGGCGGAACTCATCGCCGCCTG
CCTTGCCCGCTGCTGGACAGGGGCTCGGCTGTTGGGCACTGACAATTCCGTGGTGTTGTCGGGGAAATCA
TCGTCCTTTCCTTGGCTGCTCGCCTGTGTTGCCACCTGGATTCTGCGCGGGACGTCCTTCTGCTACGTCC
CTTCGGCCCTCAATCCAGCGGACCTTCCTTCCCGCGGCCTGCTGCCGGCTCTGCGGCCTCTTCCGCGTCT
TCGCCTTCGCCCTCAGACGAGTCGGATCTCCCTTTGGGCCGCCTCCCCGCATCGATACCGTCGACCTCGA
TCGAGACCTAGAAAAACATGGAGCAATCACAAGTAGCAATACAGCAGCTACCAATGCTGATTGTGCCTGG
CTAGAAGCACAAGAGGAGGAGGAGGTGGGTTTTCCAGTCACACCTCAGGTACCTTTAAGACCAATGACTT
ACAAGGCAGCTGTAGATCTTAGCCACTTTTTAAAAGAAAAGGGGGGACTGGAAGGGCTAATTCACTCCCA
ACGAAGACAAGATATCCTTGATCTGTGGATCTACCACACACAAGGCTACTTCCCTGATTGGCAGAACTAC
ACACCAGGGCCAGGGATCAGATATCCACTGACCTTTGGATGGTGCTACAAGCTAGTACCAGTTGAGCAAG
AGAAGGTAGAAGAAGCCAATGAAGGAGAGAACACCCGCTTGTTACACCCTGTGAGCCTGCATGGGATGGA
TGACCCGGAGAGAGAAGTATTAGAGTGGAGGTTTGACAGCCGCCTAGCATTTCATCACATGGCCCGAGAG
CTGCATCCGGACTGTACTGGGTCTCTCTGGTTAGACCAGATCTGAGCCTGGGAGCTCTCTGGCTAACTAG
GGAACCCACTGCTTAAGCCTCAATAAAGCTTGCCTTGAGTGCTTCAAGTAGTGTGTGCCCGTCTGTTGTG
TGACTCTGGTAACTAGAGATCCCTCAGACCCTTTTAGTCAGTGTGGAAAATCTCTAGCAGGGCCCGTTTA
AACCCGCTGATCAGCCTCGACTGTGCCTTCTAGTTGCCAGCCATCTGTTGTTTGCCCCTCCCCCGTGCCT
TCCTTGACCCTGGAAGGTGCCACTCCCACTGTCCTTTCCTAATAAAATGAGGAAATTGCATCGCATTGTC
TGAGTAGGTGTCATTCTATTCTGGGGGGTGGGGTGGGGCAGGACAGCAAGGGGGAGGATTGGGAAGACAA
TAGCAGGCATGCTGGGGATGCGGTGGGCTCTATGGCTTCTGAGGCGGAAAGAACCAGCTGGGGCTCTAGG
GGGTATCCCC
[124 nt withheld, positions 10371-10494]
C
[91 nt withheld, positions 10496-10586]
A
[49 nt withheld, positions 10588-10636]
CCTTTGACGTTGGAGTCCACGTTCTTT
[37 nt withheld, positions 10664-10700]
ACCCTATCTCGGTCTATTCTTTTGATTTATAAGGGATTTTGCCGATTTCGGCCTATTGGTTAAAAAATGA
GCTGATTTAACAAAAATTTAACGCGAATTAATTCTGTGGAATGTGTGTCAGTTAGGGTGTGGAAAGTCCC
CAGGCTCCCCAGCAGGCAGAAGTATGCAAAGCATGCATCTCAATTAGTCAGCAACCAGGTGTGGAAAGTC
CCCAGGCTCCCCAGCAGGCAGAAGTATGCAAAGCATGCATCTCAATTAGTCAGCAACCATAGTCCCGCCC
CTAACTCCGCCCATCCCGCCCCTAACTCCGCCCAGTTCCGCCCATTCTCCGCCCCATGGCTGACTAATTT
TTTTTATTTATGCAGAGGCCGAGGCCGCCTCTGCCTCTGAGCTATTCCAGAAGTAGTGAGGAGGCTTTTT
TGGAGGCCTAGGCTTTTGCAAAAAGCTCCCGGGAGCTTGTATATCCATTTTCGGATCTGATCAGCACGTG
TTGACAATTAATCATCGGCATAGTATATCGGCATAGTATAATACGACAAGGTGAGGAACTAAACCATGGC
CAAGTTGACCAGTGCCGTTCCGGTGCTCACCGCGCGCGACGTCGCCGGAGCGGTCGAGTTCTGGACCGAC
CGGCTCGGGTTCTCCCGGGACTTCGTGGAGGACGACTTCGCCGGTGTGGTCCGGGACGACGTGACCCTGT
TCATCAGCGCGGTCCAGGACCAGGTGGTGCCGGACAACACCCTGGCCTGGGTGTGGGTGCGCGGCCTGGA
CGAGCTGTACGCCGAGTGGTCGGAGGTCGTGTCCACGAACTTCCGGGACGCCTCCGGGCCGGCCATGACC
GAGATCGGCGAGCAGCCGTGGGGGCGGGAGTTCGCCCTGCGCGACCCGGCCGGCAACTGCGTGCACTTCG
TGGCCGAGGAGCAGGACTGACACGTGCTACGAGATTTCGATTCCACCGCCGCCTTCTATGAAAGGTTGGG
CTTCGGAATCGTTTTCCGGGACGCCGGCTGGATGATCCTCCAGCGCGGGGATCTCATGCTGGAGTTCTTC
GCCCACCCCAACTTGTTTATTGCAGCTTATAATGGTTACAAATAAAGCAATAGCATCACAAATTTCACAA
ATAAAGCATTTTTTTCACTGCATTCTAGTTGTGGTTTGTCCAAACTCATCAATGTATCTTATCATGTCTG
TATACCGTCGACCTCTAGCTAGAGCTTGGCGTAATCATGGTCATAGCTGTTTCCTGTGTGAAATTGTTAT
CCGCTCACAATTCCACACAACATACGAGCCGGAAGCATAAAGTGTAAAGCCTGGGGTGCCTAATGAGTGA
GCTAACTCACATTAATTGCGTTGCGCTCACTGCCCGCTTTCCAGTCGGGAAACCTGTCGTGCCAGCTGCA
TTAATGAATCGGCCAACGCGCGGGGAGAGGCGGTTTGCGTATTGGGCGCTCTTCCGCTTCCTCGCTCACT
GACTCGCTGCGCTCGGTCGTTCGGCTGCGGCGAGCGGTATCAGCTCACTCAAAGGCGGTAATACGGTTAT
CCACAGAATCAGGGGATAACGCAGGAAAGAACATGTGAGCAAAAGGCCAGCAAAAGGCCAGGAACCGTAA
AAAGGCCGCGTTGCTGGCGTTTTTCCATAGGCTCCGCCCCCCTGACGAGCATCACAAAAATCGACGCTCA
AGTCAGAGGTGGCGAAACCCGACAGGACTATAAAGATACCAGGCGTTTCCCCCTGGAAGCTCCCTCGTGC
GCTCTCCTGTTCCGACCCTGCCGCTTACCGGATACCTGTCCGCCTTTCTCCCTTCGGGAAGCGTGGCGCT
TTCTCATAGCTCACGCTGTAGGTATCTCAGTTCGGTGTAGGTCGTTCGCTCCAAGCTGGGCTGTGTGCAC
GAACCCCCCGTTCAGCCCGACCGCTGCGCCTTATCCGGTAACTATCGTCTTGAGTCCAACCCGGTAAGAC
ACGACTTATCGCCACTGGCAGCAGCCACTGGTAACAGGATTAGCAGAGCGAGGTATGTAGGCGGTGCTAC
AGAGTTCTTGAAGTGGTGGCCTAACTACGGCTACACTAGAAGAACAGTATTTGGTATCTGCGCTCTGCTG
AAGCCAGTTACCTTCGGAAAAAGAGTTGGTAGCTCTTGATCCGGCAAACAAACCACCGCTGGTAGCGGTG
GTTTTTTTGTTTGCAAGCAGCAGATTACGCGCAGAAAAAAAGGATCTCAAGAAGATCCTTTGATCTTTTC
TACGGGGTCTGACGCTCAGTGGAACGAAAACTCACGTTAAGGGATTTTGGTCATGAGATTATCAAAAAGG
ATCTTCACCTAGATCCTTTTAAATTAAAAATGAAGTTTTAAATCAATCTAAAGTATATATGAGTAAACTT
GGTCTGACAGTTACCAATGCTTAATCAGTGAGGCACCTATCTCAGCGATCTGTCTATTTCGTTCATCCAT
AGTTGCCTGACTCCCCGTCGTGTAGATAACTACGATACGGGAGGGCTTACCATCTGGCCCCAGTGCTGCA
ATGATACCGCGAGACCCACGCTCACCGGCTCCAGATTTATCAGCAATAAACCAGCCAGCCGGAAGGGCCG
AGCGCAGAAGTGGTCCTGCAACTTTATCCGCCTCCATCCAGTCTATTAATTGTTGCCGGGAAGCTAGAGT
AAGTAGTTCGCCAGTTAATAGTTTGCGCAACGTTGTTGCCATTGCTACAGGCATCGTGGTGTCACGCTCG
TCGTTTGGTATGGCTTCATTCAGCTCCGGTTCCCAACGATCAAGGCGAGTTACATGATCCCCCATGTTGT
GCAAAAAAGCGGTTAGCTCCTTCGGTCCTCCGATCGTTGTCAGAAGTAAGTTGGCCGCAGTGTTATCACT
CATGGTTATGGCAGCACTGCATAATTCTCTTACTGTCATGCCATCCGTAAGATGCTTTTCTGTGACTGGT
GAGTACTCAACCAAGTCATTCTGAGAATAGTGTATGCGGCGACCGAGTTGCTCTTGCCCGGCGTCAATAC
GGGATAATACCGCGCCACATAGCAGAACTTTAAAAGTGCTCATCATTGGAAAACGTTCTTCGGGGCGAAA
ACTCTCAAGGATCTTACCGCTGTTGAGATCCAGTTCGATGTAACCCACTCGTGCACCCAACTGATCTTCA
GCATCTTTTACTTTCACCAGCGTTTCTGGGTGAGCAAAAACAGGAAGGCAAAATGCCGCAAAAAAGGGAA
TAAGGGCGACACGGAAATGTTGAATACTCATACTCTTCCTTTTTCAATATTATTGAAGCATTTATCAGGG
TTATTGTCTCATGAGCGGATACATATTTGAATGTATTTAGAAAAATAAACAAATAGGGGTTCCGCGCACA
TTTCCCCGAAAAGTGCCACCTGAC
Features (pLannotate 1.2.2; 42 found; start..end, strand, type, name):
     31..83      -  misc_feature   bom (fragment): basis of mobility region from pBR322
    238..617     +  enhancer       CMV enhancer: human cytomegalovirus immediate early enhancer
    618..817     +  promoter       CMV promoter: human cytomegalovirus (CMV) immediate early promoter
    835..1015    +  LTR            5' LTR (truncated): truncated 5' long terminal repeat (LTR) from HIV-1
   1062..1187    +  misc_feature   HIV-1 Ψ: packaging signal of human immunodeficiency virus type 1
   1171..1534    +  CDS            HIV-1 gag (fragment): gag protein from human immunodeficiency virus 1; gag
   1680..1913    +  misc_feature   RRE: The Rev response element (RRE) of HIV-1 allows for Rev-dependent mRNA export from the nucleus to the cytoplasm.
   2290..2390    +  CDS            Rev (fragment): human immunodeficiency virus 1 (HIV-1) Rev protein; rev; enhances nuclear export of unspliced and incompletely spliced viral mRNAs
   2440..2557    +  misc_feature   cPPT/CTS: central polypurine tract and central termination sequence of HIV-1
   2614..2638    +  protein_bind   attB1: mutant version of attB; recombination site for the Gateway® BP reaction BP Clonase™
   2670..2984    +  promoter       tight TRE promoter: Tet-responsive promoter PTight, consisting of seven tet operator sequences followed by the minimal CMV promoter
   2997..4352    +  CDS            IDH2: IDHP_HUMAN - Experimental evidence at protein level: Swiss-Prot protein existence level 1. Plays a role in intermediary metabolism and energy production. It may tightly associate or interact with the pyruvate dehydrogenase complex. From Homo sapiens (Human).
   4374..4439    +  CDS            3xFLAG: three tandem FLAG® epitope tags, followed by an enterokinase cleavage site
   4460..4484    -  protein_bind   attB2: mutant version of attB; recombination site for the Gateway® BP reaction BP Clonase™
   4534..5745    +  promoter       UbC promoter: human ubiquitin C promoter
   5810..5862    +  misc_feature   MCS (fragment): multiple cloning site
   5870..6567    +  CDS            rtTA3 (fragment): reverse tetracycline transactivator 3 activates expression from Tet-responsive promoters in the presence of doxycycline
   6497..6607    +  CDS            VP48: 3 tandem repeats of the minimal activation domain of herpes simplex virus VP16 (Cheng et al., 2013)
   6654..7228    +  misc_feature   IRES: internal ribosome entry site (IRES) of the encephalomyocarditis virus (EMCV)
   7286..8306    +  CDS            HygR (fragment): aminoglycoside phosphotransferase from E. coli; aph(4)-Ia; confers resistance to hygromycin
   8324..8602    +  CDS            yokD (fragment): YOKD_BACSU - Experimental evidence at protein level: Swiss-Prot protein existence level 1. May contribute to antibiotic resistance. From Bacillus subtilis (strain 168).
   8632..8715    +  CDS            large T antigen (fragment): large T antigen from SV40 (simian virus 40)
   8749..8772    +  misc_feature   MCS (fragment): pBluescript multiple cloning site
   8772..9360    +  misc_feature   WPRE: woodchuck hepatitis virus posttranscriptional regulatory element
   9361..9380    +  misc_feature   MCS (fragment): pBluescript multiple cloning site
   9382..9882    +  CDS            nef (fragment): NEF_HV1LA - Experimental evidence at protein level: Swiss-Prot protein existence level 1. Extracellular Nef protein targets CD4(+) T-lymphocytes for apoptosis by interacting with CXCR4 surface receptors. From Human immunodeficiency virus type 1 group M subtype B (isolate Lai) (HIV-1).
   9889..10069   +  LTR            5' LTR (truncated): truncated 5' long terminal repeat (LTR) from HIV-1
  10101..10325   +  polyA_signal   bGH poly(A) signal: bovine growth hormone polyadenylation signal
  10329..10350   +  promoter       SV40 promoter (fragment): SV40 enhancer and early promoter
  10371..10799   +  rep_origin     f1 ori (sequence partly withheld): f1 bacteriophage origin of replication; arrow indicates direction of (+) strand synthesis
  10813..11142   +  promoter       SV40 promoter: SV40 enhancer and early promoter
  11190..11237   +  promoter       EM7 promoter: synthetic bacterial promoter&nbsp
  11256..11630   +  CDS            BleoR: antibiotic-binding protein; Sh ble from Streptoalloteichus hindustanus; confers resistance to bleomycin, phleomycin, and Zeocin™
  11640..11765   +  CDS            ble (fragment): BLE_KLEPN - Experimental evidence at protein level: Swiss-Prot protein existence level 1. Binding protein with a strong affinity to the bleomycin family of antibiotics. Binds to CL990; an antimitotic-antibiotic compound. From Klebsiella pneumoniae.
  11760..11881   +  polyA_signal   SV40 poly(A) signal: SV40 polyadenylation signal
  11952..11974   -  protein_bind   lac operator (fragment): The lac repressor binds to the lac operator to inhibit transcription in E. coli. This inhibition can be relieved by adding lactose or isopropyl-β-D-thiogalactopyranoside (IPTG). lac repressor encoded by lacI
  11978..12008   -  promoter       lac promoter: promoter for the E. coli lac operon
  12023..12044   -  protein_bind   CAP binding site: CAP binding activates transcription in the presence of cAMP. E. coli catabolite activator protein
  12057..12149   -  CDS            lacI (fragment): lac repressor; lacI; The lac repressor binds to the lac operator to inhibit transcription in E. coli. This inhibition can be relieved by adding lactose or isopropyl-β-D-thiogalactopyranoside (IPTG).
  12332..12920   -  rep_origin     ori: high-copy-number ColE1/pMB1/pBR322/pUC origin of replication
  13091..13951   -  CDS            AmpR: β-lactamase; bla; confers resistance to ampicillin, carbenicillin, and related antibiotics
  13952..14056   -  promoter       AmpR promoter: bla
