[The description below was written by a language model from this plasmid's Addgene catalogue record and pLannotate feature annotations shown in this document.]
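Description:
pSLIK-IDH2-FLAG is a single-vector, doxycycline-inducible lentiviral construct for expressing human mitochondrial NADP-dependent isocitrate dehydrogenase (IDH2) in mammalian cells, built by Gateway recombination into the pSLIK-hygro backbone. It is propagated in E. coli through a high-copy ColE1/pUC-type origin with ampicillin resistance. The backbone also carries an f1 origin and an SV40/EM7-driven bleomycin/Zeocin resistance cassette that lies outside the viral genome. A CMV enhancer/promoter fused to a truncated HIV-1 5' LTR drives production of the packageable RNA. That RNA includes the Ψ packaging signal, RRE, cPPT/CTS, a WPRE and a truncated 3' LTR followed by a bGH polyadenylation signal.

Between the attB1 and attB2 sites left by the Gateway reaction sits a tight TRE promoter (seven tet operators plus a minimal CMV promoter). It drives the IDH2 coding sequence, which is fused at its C terminus to a 3xFLAG epitope for detection. The catalogue lists the promoter as CMV, but the feature table shows this Tet-responsive, minimal-CMV-based element directly upstream of the insert, consistent with the stated inducible purpose. Downstream, a human ubiquitin C promoter constitutively expresses the rtTA3 reverse transactivator. An EMCV IRES links rtTA3 to a hygromycin resistance gene, so transduced cells can be selected with hygromycin and IDH2-FLAG switched on by adding doxycycline.

The associated publication concerns tracing compartmentalized NADPH metabolism in the cytosol and mitochondria. The repository notes that the N terminus of IDH2 was not confirmed by its sequencing. The depositor reports that the plasmid functions correctly, judged by 2-hydroxyglutarate production. The record lists no mutation in the insert.
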