Addgene plasmid #66806: pSLIK-IDH2-FLAG
Purpose: Tet-inducible expression of IDH2 in mammalian cells
Depositing lab: Christian Metallo. Depositing organization: University of California, San Diego (UCSD). Publication: Tracing compartmentalized NADPH metabolism in the cytosol and mitochondria of mammalian cells. Lewis CA, Parker SJ, Fiske BP, McCloskey D, Gui DY, Green CR, Vokes NI, Feist AM, Vander Heiden MG, Metallo CM. Mol Cell. 2014 Jul 17;55(2):253-63. doi: 10.1016/j.molcel.2014.05.008. Epub 2014 May 29. PubMed 24882210.
Backbone
  Vector backbone: pSLIK-hygro
  Backbone manufacturer: Ian Frasier, Addgene Plasmid #25737
  Backbone size w/o insert (bp): 13918
  Vector type: Mammalian Expression, Lentiviral
  Selectable markers: Hygromycin
Growth in bacteria
  Bacterial resistance: Ampicillin, 100 μg/mL
  Growth temperature: 37°C
  Growth strain: Stbl3
  Copy number: Unknown
Gene/Insert
  Gene/Insert name: IDH2
  Species: H. sapiens (human)
  Insert size (bp): 1471
  GenBank ID: NM_002168.3
  Entrez Gene: IDH2 (a.k.a. D2HGA2, ICD-M, IDH, IDH-2, IDHM, IDP, IDPM, mNADP-IDH)
  Promoter: CMV
  Tag / fusion protein: 3xFLAG (C terminal on insert)
  Cloning method: Gateway Cloning
  Sequencing primers: 5′ CMV-F; 3′ huB-Cpro-R
Terms and licenses: Academic/Nonprofit Terms; Industry Terms: Not Available to Industry
Depositor comments: Addgene has not confirmed the n-terminus of IDH2. Depositor states that this plasmid functions correctly based on 2HG production (i.e. the metabolic activity of the enzyme).
How to cite: pSLIK-IDH2-FLAG was a gift from Christian Metallo (Addgene plasmid # 66806 ; http://n2t.net/addgene:66806 ; RRID:Addgene_66806)
