>Addgene plasmid #66806 | pSLIK-IDH2-FLAG | addgene partial sequence | sequence record 119653 | hUBCpro-R 5'-CTAAGGCCGAGTCTTATGAGCAG-3'
GGGCGGAGGACAGGAGCTCGCTGCGCCCTTCGTCTGACGTGGCAGCGCTCGCCGTGAGGAGGGGGGCGCC
CGCGGGAGGCGCCAAAACCCGGCGCGGAGGCCAGATCTTGGGTGGGTTAATTAACCATCTTTATGGCTCG
AGATGTTATCAACCACTTTGTACAAGAAAGCTGGGTCTAGATATCTCGAGTCACTACTTGTCATCGTCAT
CCTTGTAGTCGATGTCATGATCTTTATAATCACCGTCATGGTCTTTGTAGTCAGCCCGGGATCCTCTAGA
ATACTGCCTGCCCAGGGCTCTGTCCAGGTTGCTCTTGATGGTGTCGAGGAAGTCCGTGGTGTTCAGGAAG
TGCTCGTTCAGCTTCACATTGCTGAGGCCGTGAATGCAGCC
